Addgene plasmid #128823: pEF Doc2beta 6X mutant GFP
Purpose: To visualize Doc2beta 6X mutant in PC12 cells
Depositing lab: Edwin Chapman. Depositing organization: University of Wisconsin, Madison. Publication: Excitatory and Inhibitory Neurons Utilize Different Ca(2+) Sensors and Sources to Regulate Spontaneous Release. Courtney NA, Briguglio JS, Bradberry MM, Greer C, Chapman ER. Neuron. 2018 Jun 6;98(5):977-991.e5. doi: 10.1016/j.neuron.2018.04.022. Epub 2018 May 10. PubMed 29754754.
Backbone
  Vector backbone: pEF-GFP
  Vector type: Mammalian Expression
Growth in bacteria
  Bacterial resistance: Ampicillin, 100 μg/mL
  Growth temperature: 37°C
  Growth strain: DH5alpha
  Copy number: Unknown
Gene/Insert
  Gene/Insert name: Doc2beta (alt name: Double C2 protein beta)
  Species: R. norvegicus (rat)
  Insert size (bp): 1236
  Mutation: D163A, D218A, D220N, D303A, D357A, D359A
  Entrez Gene: Doc2b
  Promoter: EF-1alpha
  Tag / fusion protein: EGFP (C terminal on insert)
  Cloning method: Ligation Independent Cloning
Terms and licenses: Academic/Nonprofit Terms; Industry Terms: Not Available to Industry
How to cite: pEF Doc2beta 6X mutant GFP was a gift from Edwin Chapman (Addgene plasmid # 128823 ; http://n2t.net/addgene:128823 ; RRID:Addgene_128823)
