[The description below was written by a language model from this plasmid's Addgene catalogue record and pLannotate feature annotations shown in this document.]
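Description:
pEF Doc2beta 6X mutant GFP is a 6.3 kb mammalian expression plasmid built on the pEF-GFP backbone. It is propagated in E. coli through a high-copy ColE1/pUC-type origin and selected with ampicillin via the β-lactamase gene and its native promoter. The backbone also carries an SV40 origin of replication, which can support episomal amplification in cells expressing SV40 large T antigen, together with short remnants of lac regulatory sequences, lacI, an SV40 promoter and a CMV enhancer that appear to be cloning leftovers rather than functional units. No mammalian selection marker is annotated, so the plasmid appears suited mainly to transient transfection.

The expression cassette is driven by the strong constitutive human EF-1α promoter. Downstream of a residual multiple cloning site lies the 1,236 bp rat Doc2b (double C2 protein beta) coding sequence, inserted by ligation-independent cloning and followed after a short linker by EGFP, giving a C-terminally tagged fusion. The transcript is terminated by a rabbit β-globin polyadenylation signal; the small "HBB" fragment annotated just before it most likely reflects β-globin sequence belonging to that 3′ region rather than a separate coding element. Doc2b is a calcium sensor that binds phospholipids in a calcium-dependent manner and promotes SNARE-dependent vesicle fusion, including spontaneous neurotransmitter release. The insert carries six aspartate substitutions (D163A, D218A, D220N, D303A, D357A, D359A); the record does not state their functional effect. The stated purpose is to visualize this 6X mutant in PC12 cells by following the fluorescence of the fusion protein.
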