Features (pLannotate 1.2.2; 18 found; start..end, strand, type, name):
      6..1187    +  promoter       EF-1α promoter: strong constitutive promoter for human elongation factor EF-1α
   1189..1221    +  misc_feature   MCS (fragment): multiple cloning site
   1227..2462    +  CDS            Doc2b: DOC2B_RAT - Experimental evidence at protein level: Swiss-Prot protein existence level 1. Calcium sensor which positively regulates SNARE-dependent fusion of vesicles with membranes. Binds phospholipids in a calcium- dependent manner and may act at the priming stage of fusion by modifying membrane curvature to stimulate fusion. Involved in calcium- triggered exocytosis in chromaffin cells and calcium-dependent spontaneous release of neurotransmitter in absence of action potentials in neuronal cells. Involved both in glucose-stimulated insulin secretion in pancreatic cells and insulin-dependent
   2505..3224    +  CDS            EGFP: the original enhanced GFP (Yang et al., 1996) mammalian codon-optimized
   3231..3302    +  CDS            HBB (fragment): HBB_PONPY - Experimental evidence at transcript level: Swiss-Prot protein existence level 2. Involved in oxygen transport from the lung to the various peripheral tissues. From Pongo pygmaeus (Bornean orangutan).
   3373..3428    +  polyA_signal   β-globin poly(A) signal: rabbit β-globin polyadenylation signal (Gil and Proudfoot, 1987)
   3813..3829    -  protein_bind   lac operator: The lac repressor binds to the lac operator to inhibit transcription in E. coli. This inhibition can be relieved by adding lactose or isopropyl-β-D-thiogalactopyranoside (IPTG). lac repressor encoded by lacI
   3837..3867    -  promoter       lac promoter: promoter for the E. coli lac operon
   3882..3903    -  protein_bind   CAP binding site: CAP binding activates transcription in the presence of cAMP. E. coli catabolite activator protein
   3916..3955    -  CDS            lacI (fragment): lac repressor; lacI; The lac repressor binds to the lac operator to inhibit transcription in E. coli. This inhibition can be relieved by adding lactose or isopropyl-β-D-thiogalactopyranoside (IPTG).
   3962..3984    +  promoter       SV40 promoter (fragment): SV40 enhancer and early promoter
   4008..4143    +  rep_origin     SV40 ori: SV40 origin of replication
   4163..4297    +  polyA_signal   SV40 poly(A) signal: SV40 polyadenylation signal
   4299..4353    -  CDS            lacI (fragment): lac repressor; lacI; The lac repressor binds to the lac operator to inhibit transcription in E. coli. This inhibition can be relieved by adding lactose or isopropyl-β-D-thiogalactopyranoside (IPTG).
   4536..5124    -  rep_origin     ori: high-copy-number ColE1/pMB1/pBR322/pUC origin of replication
   5295..6155    -  CDS            AmpR: β-lactamase; bla; confers resistance to ampicillin, carbenicillin, and related antibiotics
   6156..6260    -  promoter       AmpR promoter: bla
   6291..6309    +  enhancer       CMV enhancer (fragment): human cytomegalovirus immediate early enhancer
>Addgene plasmid #128823 | pEF Doc2beta 6X mutant GFP | addgene full sequence | sequence record 254295 | Addgene NGS Result
GTGAGGCTCCGGTGCCCGTCAGTGGGCAGAGCGCACATCGCCCACAGTCCCCGAGAAGTTGGGGGGAGGG
GTCGGCAATTGAACCGGTGCCTAGAGAAGGTGGCGCGGGGTAAACTGGGAAAGTGATGTCGTGTACTGGC
TCCGCCTTTTTCCCGAGGGTGGGGGAGAACCGTATATAAGTGCAGTAGTCGCCGTGAACGTTCTTTTTCG
CAACGGGTTTGCCGCCAGAACACAGGTAAGTGCCGTGTGTGGTTCCCGCGGGCCTGGCCTCTTTACGGGT
TATGGCCCTTGCGTGCCTTGAATTACTTCCACGCCCCTGGCTGCAGTACGTGATTCTTGATCCCGAGCTT
CGGGTTGGAAGTGGGTGGGAGAGTTCGAGGCCTTGCGCTTAAGGAGCCCCTTCGCCTCGTGCTTGAGTTG
AGGCCTGGCCTGGGCGCTGGGGCCGCCGCGTGCGAATCTGGTGGCACCTTCGCGCCTGTCTCGCTGCTTT
CGATAAGTCTCTAGCCATTTAAAATTTTTGATGACCTGCTGCGACGCTTTTTTTCTGGCAAGATAGTCTT
GTAAATGCGGGCCAAGATCTGCACACTGGTATTTCGGTTTTTGGGGCCGCGGGCGGCGACGGGGCCCGTG
CGTCCCAGCGCACATGTTCGGCGAGGCGGGGCCTGCGAGCGCGGCCACCGAGAATCGGACGGGGGTAGTC
TCAAGCTGGCCGGCCTGCTCTGGTGCCTGGCCTCGCGCCGCCGTGTATCGCCCCGCCCTGGGCGGCAAGG
CTGGCCCGGTCGGCACCAGTTGCGTGAGCGGAAAGATGGCCGCTTCCCGGCCCTGCTGCAGGGAGCTCAA
AATGGAGGACGCGGCGCTCGGGAGAGCGGGCGGGTGAGTCACCCACACAAAGGAAAAGGGCCTTTCCGTC
CTCAGCCGTCGCTTCATGTGACTCCACGGAGTACCGGGCGCCGTCCAGGCACCTCGATTAGTTCTCGAGC
TTTTGGAGTACGTCGTCTTTAGGTTGGGGGGAGGGGTTTTATGCGATGGAGTTTCCCCACACTGAGTGGG
TGGAGACTGAAGTTAGGCCAGCTTGGCACTTGATGTAATTCTCCTTGGAATTTGCCCTTTTTGAGTTTGG
ATCTTGGTTCATTCTCAAGCCTCAGACAGTGGTTCAAAGTTTTTTTCTTCCATTTCAGGTGTCGTGAGGA
ATTCTGCAGTCGACGGTACCGCGGGCCCGGGCCACCATGACCCTCAGGAGGCGGGGGGAGAAGGCAACCA
TTTCCATTCAAGAGCATATGGCTATTGATGTCTGCCCTGGGCCAATACGGCCTATTAAGCAAATAAGCGA
TTACTTCCCACGATTTCCACGAGGACTGCCACCTACCGCAGCCCCAAGGGCTTCCGCCCCCCCAGACGCC
CCCGCTCGGTCCCCTGCAGCCACAGCAGGCCCACGGTCACCTTCTGATGGGGCCCGAGATGACGATGAAG
ATGTCGACCAGCTTTTCGGAGCTTACGGAGCCTCCCCCGGTCCCTCACCAGGTCCTTCTCCTGTGCGCCC
ACCTGCCAAGCCCCCCGAAGACGAACCTGATGCTGATGGTTACGAGAGCGACGATTGTACCGCATTGGGT
ACTCTGGACTTCAGCCTCCTGTACGATCAAGAGAATAATGCACTTCACTGCACTATTTCCAAGGCTAAAG
GCCTCAAGCCTATGGATCATAACGGCTTGGCCGCTCCCTACGTCAAGCTCCATTTGCTTCCCGGGGCTAG
TAAGGCTAACAAGCTCCGGACAAAAACATTGAGAAATACACTGAATCCATCCTGGAACGAGACACTCACA
TATTATGGTATCACCGATGAAGACATGATACGCAAAACTCTGAGAATCTCTGTCTGTGCCGAAGCTAAAT
TTAGGCACAATGAATTCATTGGCGAGACTCGAGTACCCCTCAAAAAGTTGAAACCCAATCATACTAAGAC
CTTTAGCATCTGTCTTGAAAAGCAACTCCCTGTGGATAAGGCTGAAGATAAATCACTCGAGGAAAGGGGG
CGCATCCTCATCTCCCTCAAATATTCTTCACAAAAACAAGGCCTTCTGGTTGGAATCGTCAGGTGCGCAC
ATCTGGCAGCTATGGACGCTAACGGATATTCTGCTCCCTATGTTAAGACATATCTCAAACCAGACGTTGA
CAAAAAAAGTAAACATAAAACTGCTGTCAAGAAGAAAACATTGAATCCAGAATTTAATGAGGAGTTTTGC
TACGAAATCAAACATGGTGATCTTGCTAAGAAGACTCTCGAGGTAACCGTCTGGGCCTATGCCATCGGGA
AAAGTAACGATTTTATAGGTGGAGTCGTTCTCGGAATAAATGCCAAGGGGGAAAGGCTGAAGCATTGGTT
CGACTGCTTGAAGAACAAGGATAAGAGAATCGAACGATGGCACACTCTTACAAACGAGATCCCAGGTGCC
GTTCTCAGTGATGGATCCGGAAGTTCGGGGTCCAGCGGTTCTTCAGGCAGTTCCATGGTGAGCAAGGGCG
AGGAGCTGTTCACCGGGGTGGTGCCCATCCTGGTCGAGCTGGACGGCGACGTAAACGGCCACAAGTTCAG
CGTGTCCGGCGAGGGCGAGGGCGATGCCACCTACGGCAAGCTGACCCTGAAGTTCATCTGCACCACCGGC
AAGCTGCCCGTGCCCTGGCCCACCCTCGTGACCACCCTGACCTACGGCGTGCAGTGCTTCAGCCGCTACC
CCGACCACATGAAGCAGCACGACTTCTTCAAGTCCGCCATGCCCGAAGGCTACGTCCAGGAGCGCACCAT
CTTCTTCAAGGACGACGGCAACTACAAGACCCGCGCCGAGGTGAAGTTCGAGGGCGACACCCTGGTGAAC
CGCATCGAGCTGAAGGGCATCGACTTCAAGGAGGACGGCAACATCCTGGGGCACAAGCTGGAGTACAACT
ACAACAGCCACAACGTCTATATCATGGCCGACAAGCAGAAGAACGGCATCAAGGTGAACTTCAAGATCCG
CCACAACATCGAGGACGGCAGCGTGCAGCTCGCCGACCACTACCAGCAGAACACCCCCATCGGCGACGGC
CCCGTGCTGCTGCCCGACAACCACTACCTGAGCACCCAGTCCGCCCTGAGCAAAGACCCCAACGAGAAGC
GCGATCACATGGTCCTGCTGGAGTTCGTGACCGCCGCCGGGATCACTCTCGGCATGGACGAGCTGTACAA
GTAAGGCCGCACTCCTCAGGTGCAGGCTGCCTATCAGAAGGTGGTGGCTGGTGTGGCCAATGCCCTGGCT
CACAAATACCACTGAGATCTTTTTCCCTCTGCCAAAAATTATGGGGACATCATGAAGCCCCTTGAGCATC
TGACTTCTGGCTAATAAAGGAAATTTATTTTCATTGCAATAGTGTGTTGGAATTTTTTGTGTCTCTCACT
CGGAAGGACATATGGGAGGGCAAATCATTTAAAACATCAGAATGAGTATTTGGTTTAGAGTTTGGCAACA
TATGCCCATATGCTGGCTGCCATGAACAAAGGTTGGCTATAAAGAGGTCATCAGTATATGAAACAGCCCC
CTGCTGTCCATTCCTTATTCCATAGAAAAGCCTTGACTTGAGGTTAGATTTTTTTTATATTTTGTTTTGT
GTTATTTTTTTCTTTAACATCCCTAAAATTTTCCTTACATGTTTTACTAGCCAGATTTTTCCTCCTCTCC
TGACTACTCCCAGTCATAGCTGTCCCTCTTCTCTTATGGAGATCCCTCGACCTGCAGCCCAAGCTTGGCG
TAATCATGGTCATAGCTGTTTCCTGTGTGAAATTGTTATCCGCTCACAATTCCACACAACATACGAGCCG
GAAGCATAAAGTGTAAAGCCTGGGGTGCCTAATGAGTGAGCTAACTCACATTAATTGCGTTGCGCTCACT
GCCCGCTTTCCAGTCGGGAAACCTGTCGTGCCAGCGGATCCGCATCTCAATTAGTCAGCAACCATAGTCC
CGCCCCTAACTCCGCCCATCCCGCCCCTAACTCCGCCCAGTTCCGCCCATTCTCCGCCCCATGGCTGACT
AATTTTTTTTATTTATGCAGAGGCCGAGGCCGCCTCGGCCTCTGAGCTATTCCAGAAGTAGTGAGGAGGC
TTTTTTGGAGGCCTAGGCTTTTGCAAAAAGCTAACTTGTTTATTGCAGCTTATAATGGTTACAAATAAAG
CAATAGCATCACAAATTTCACAAATAAAGCATTTTTTTCACTGCATTCTAGTTGTGGTTTGTCCAAACTC
ATCAATGTATCTTATCATGTCTGGATCCGCTGCATTAATGAATCGGCCAACGCGCGGGGAGAGGCGGTTT
GCGTATTGGGCGCTCTTCCGCTTCCTCGCTCACTGACTCGCTGCGCTCGGTCGTTCGGCTGCGGCGAGCG
GTATCAGCTCACTCAAAGGCGGTAATACGGTTATCCACAGAATCAGGGGATAACGCAGGAAAGAACATGT
GAGCAAAAGGCCAGCAAAAGGCCAGGAACCGTAAAAAGGCCGCGTTGCTGGCGTTTTTCCATAGGCTCCG
CCCCCCTGACGAGCATCACAAAAATCGACGCTCAAGTCAGAGGTGGCGAAACCCGACAGGACTATAAAGA
TACCAGGCGTTTCCCCCTGGAAGCTCCCTCGTGCGCTCTCCTGTTCCGACCCTGCCGCTTACCGGATACC
TGTCCGCCTTTCTCCCTTCGGGAAGCGTGGCGCTTTCTCATAGCTCACGCTGTAGGTATCTCAGTTCGGT
GTAGGTCGTTCGCTCCAAGCTGGGCTGTGTGCACGAACCCCCCGTTCAGCCCGACCGCTGCGCCTTATCC
GGTAACTATCGTCTTGAGTCCAACCCGGTAAGACACGACTTATCGCCACTGGCAGCAGCCACTGGTAACA
GGATTAGCAGAGCGAGGTATGTAGGCGGTGCTACAGAGTTCTTGAAGTGGTGGCCTAACTACGGCTACAC
TAGAAGAACAGTATTTGGTATCTGCGCTCTGCTGAAGCCAGTTACCTTCGGAAAAAGAGTTGGTAGCTCT
TGATCCGGCAAACAAACCACCGCTGGTAGCGGTGGTTTTTTTGTTTGCAAGCAGCAGATTACGCGCAGAA
AAAAAGGATCTCAAGAAGATCCTTTGATCTTTTCTACGGGGTCTGACGCTCAGTGGAACGAAAACTCACG
TTAAGGGATTTTGGTCATGAGATTATCAAAAAGGATCTTCACCTAGATCCTTTTAAATTAAAAATGAAGT
TTTAAATCAATCTAAAGTATATATGAGTAAACTTGGTCTGACAGTTACCAATGCTTAATCAGTGAGGCAC
CTATCTCAGCGATCTGTCTATTTCGTTCATCCATAGTTGCCTGACTCCCCGTCGTGTAGATAACTACGAT
ACGGGAGGGCTTACCATCTGGCCCCAGTGCTGCAATGATACCGCGAGACCCACGCTCACCGGCTCCAGAT
TTATCAGCAATAAACCAGCCAGCCGGAAGGGCCGAGCGCAGAAGTGGTCCTGCAACTTTATCCGCCTCCA
TCCAGTCTATTAATTGTTGCCGGGAAGCTAGAGTAAGTAGTTCGCCAGTTAATAGTTTGCGCAACGTTGT
TGCCATTGCTACAGGCATCGTGGTGTCACGCTCGTCGTTTGGTATGGCTTCATTCAGCTCCGGTTCCCAA
CGATCAAGGCGAGTTACATGATCCCCCATGTTGTGCAAAAAAGCGGTTAGCTCCTTCGGTCCTCCGATCG
TTGTCAGAAGTAAGTTGGCCGCAGTGTTATCACTCATGGTTATGGCAGCACTGCATAATTCTCTTACTGT
CATGCCATCCGTAAGATGCTTTTCTGTGACTGGTGAGTACTCAACCAAGTCATTCTGAGAATAGTGTATG
CGGCGACCGAGTTGCTCTTGCCCGGCGTCAATACGGGATAATACCGCGCCACATAGCAGAACTTTAAAAG
TGCTCATCATTGGAAAACGTTCTTCGGGGCGAAAACTCTCAAGGATCTTACCGCTGTTGAGATCCAGTTC
GATGTAACCCACTCGTGCACCCAACTGATCTTCAGCATCTTTTACTTTCACCAGCGTTTCTGGGTGAGCA
AAAACAGGAAGGCAAAATGCCGCAAAAAAGGGAATAAGGGCGACACGGAAATGTTGAATACTCATACTCT
TCCTTTTTCAATATTATTGAAGCATTTATCAGGGTTATTGTCTCATGAGCGGATACATATTTGAATGTAT
TTAGAAAAATAAACAAATAGGGGTTCCGCGCACATTTCCCCGAAAAGTGCCACCTGGGTCGACATTGATT
ATTGACTAGATCATCGC
